Addgene plasmid #111387: pAAV-hSyn-DIO {mCAR}off-{ChETA}on-WPRE
Purpose: AAV vector with hSynapsin promoter, Cre-OFF mCAR (for efficient CAV-2 infection) and Cre-ON ChETA (for optogenetic activation)
Depositing lab: Adam Kepecs. Depositing organization: Cold Spring Harbor Laboratory. Publication: A Viral Receptor Complementation Strategy to Overcome CAV-2 Tropism for Efficient Retrograde Targeting of Neurons. Li SJ, Vaughan A, Sturgill JF, Kepecs A. Neuron. 2018 Jun 6;98(5):905-917.e5. doi: 10.1016/j.neuron.2018.05.028. PubMed 29879392.
Backbone
  Vector backbone: pAAV
  Backbone size w/o insert (bp): 4832
  Total vector size (bp): 6897
  Vector type: Mammalian Expression, AAV
Growth in bacteria
  Bacterial resistance: Ampicillin, 100 μg/mL
  Growth temperature: 30°C
  Growth strain: NEB Stable
  Growth instructions: Stbl3
  Copy number: High Copy
Gene/Insert 1
  Gene/Insert name: mCAR (alt name: mouse CAR variant 2)
  Species: M. musculus (mouse)
  Insert size (bp): 1056
  GenBank ID: NM_009988
  Entrez Gene: Cxadr (a.k.a. 2610206D03Rik, CAR, MCAR, MCVADR)
  Promoter: hSynapsin
  Tag / fusion protein: Myc (C terminal on insert)
  Cloning method: Restriction Enzyme; 5′ cloning site AscI (not destroyed); 3′ cloning site PacI (not destroyed)
  Sequencing primers: 5′ CCAAATTGCGCATCCCCTATC
Gene/Insert 2
  Gene/Insert name: ChETA (alt name: hChR2(E123T/H134R))
  Species: Synthetic
  Insert size (bp): 962
  Promoter: hSynapsin
  Tag / fusion protein: HA (C terminal on insert)
  Cloning method: Restriction Enzyme; 5′ cloning site PacI (not destroyed); 3′ cloning site NheI (not destroyed)
  Sequencing primers: 5′ CATGGCTGGCAGAAATGACG; 3′ GCAGCGTATCCACATAGCG
Resource information
  A portion of this plasmid was derived from a plasmid made by: pAAV-Ef1a-DIO-{ChETA-EYFP} vector from Deisseroth Lab (Addgene, Plasmid #26968)
Terms and licenses: Academic/Nonprofit Terms; Industry Terms: Not Available to Industry
How to cite: pAAV-hSyn-DIO {mCAR}off-{ChETA}on-WPRE was a gift from Adam Kepecs (Addgene plasmid # 111387 ; http://n2t.net/addgene:111387 ; RRID:Addgene_111387)
