[The description below was written by a language model from this plasmid's Addgene catalogue record, the feature table of its GenBank file and pLannotate feature annotations shown in this document.]
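Description:
pAAV-hSyn-DIO {mCAR}off-{ChETA}on-WPRE is a roughly 6.9 kb AAV transfer plasmid for neuron-specific, Cre-switchable expression of two proteins in mammalian cells. It is propagated in E. coli through a high-copy ColE1/pUC-type origin with ampicillin selection (AmpR), and it also carries an f1 phage origin. The expression cassette sits between two AAV2 inverted terminal repeats, which allow it to be packaged into recombinant AAV. The sequencing-derived annotation detects only fragments of the upstream ITR and is slightly shorter than the deposited map, so that repeat may not have been fully resolved in the sequenced record.

The human synapsin I promoter drives a DIO-style cassette flanked by paired lox2272 and loxP sites in opposing orientations. Inside are two Kozak-led coding sequences placed tail to tail. Mouse CAR (Cxadr, variant 2) with a C-terminal Myc tag lies in the sense orientation. ChETA, the ChR2 E123T/H134R channelrhodopsin with a C-terminal HA tag, lies in the antisense orientation; the automated annotation labels it only as ChR2(H134R). Without Cre, neurons express mCAR, the receptor that makes them efficiently infectable by CAV-2. When Cre is present, recombination inverts and locks the cassette, turning mCAR off and bringing ChETA into the sense orientation for blue-light optogenetic activation. A WPRE and the human growth hormone polyadenylation signal downstream enhance transcript stability and processing.

The design serves a receptor-complementation strategy for retrograde targeting of projection neurons. AAV-delivered mCAR overcomes CAV-2 tropism limits, and Cre, presumably delivered by the incoming CAV-2, then switches the infected cells to opsin expression. Part of the plasmid derives from an earlier DIO ChETA-EYFP AAV vector.
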