LOCUS       Exported 6897 bp ds-DNA circular SYN 13-MAY-2021
DEFINITION  AAV vector with hSynapsin promoter, Cre-OFF mCAR (for efficient
            CAV-2 infection) and Cre-ON ChETA (for optogenetic activation).
ACCESSION   .
VERSION     .
KEYWORDS    pAAV-hSyn-DIO {mCAR}off-{ChETA}on-WPRE
SOURCE      synthetic DNA construct
  ORGANISM  synthetic DNA construct
REFERENCE   1 (bases 1 to 6897)
  AUTHORS   Li SJ, Vaughan A, Sturgill JF, Kepecs A
  TITLE     A Viral Receptor Complementation Strategy to Overcome CAV-2 Tropism
            for Efficient Retrograde Targeting of Neurons.
  JOURNAL   Neuron. 2018 Jun 6;98(5):905-917.e5. doi:
            10.1016/j.neuron.2018.05.028.
  PUBMED    29879392
REFERENCE   2 (bases 1 to 6897)
  AUTHORS   .
  TITLE     Direct Submission
  JOURNAL   Exported May 13, 2021 from SnapGene Server 1.1.58
            http://www.snapgene.com
FEATURES             Location/Qualifiers
     source          1..6897
                     /organism="synthetic DNA construct"
                     /mol_type="other DNA"
     repeat_region   2..142
                     /label=AAV2 ITR
                     /note="inverted terminal repeat of adeno-associated virus
                     serotype 2"
     repeat_region   13..142
                     /label=AAV2 ITR
     promoter        187..634
                     /label=hSyn promoter
                     /note="human synapsin I promoter; confers neuron-specific
                     expression (Kugler et al., 2003)"
     protein_bind    672..705
                     /label=lox2272
                     /bound_moiety="Cre recombinase"
                     /note="Cre-mediated recombination occurs in the 8-bp core
                     sequence (GGATACTT). lox2272 sites are compatible with each
                     other, but incompatible with loxP or loxN sites (Lee and
                     Saito, 1988)."
     protein_bind    756..789
                     /label=loxP
                     /bound_moiety="Cre recombinase"
                     /note="Cre-mediated recombination occurs in the 8-bp core
                     sequence (GCATACAT)."
     regulatory      795..804
                     /regulatory_class="other"
                     /note="vertebrate consensus sequence for strong initiation
                     of translation (Kozak, 1987)"
     CDS             1857..1886
                     /codon_start=1
                     /product="Myc (human c-Myc proto-oncogene) epitope tag"
                     /label=Myc
                     /translation="EQKLISEEDL"
     CDS             complement(1901..1927)
                     /codon_start=1
                     /product="HA (human influenza hemagglutinin) epitope tag"
                     /label=HA
                     /translation="YPYDVPDYA"
     CDS             complement(1946..2872)
                     /codon_start=1
                     /product="H134R mutant of an N-terminal fragment of
                     channelrhodopsin-2 from the alga Chlamydomonas reinhardtii
                     (Nagel et al., 2005)"
                     /label=ChR2(H134R)
                     /note="blue light-activated cation channel"
                     /translation="MDYGGALSAVGRELLFVTNPVVVNGSVLVPEDQCYCAGWIESRGT
                     NGAQTASNVLQWLAAGFSILLLMFYAYQTWKSTCGWEEIYVCAIEMVKVILEFFFEFKN
                     PSMLYLATGHRVQWLRYATWLLTCPVILIRLSNLTGLSNDYSRRTMGLLVSDIGTIVWG
                     ATSAMATGYVKVIFFCLGLCYGANTFFHAAKAYIEGYHTVPKGRCRQVVTGMAWLFFVS
                     WGMFPILFILGPEGFGVLSVYGSTVGHTIIDLMSKNCWGLLGHYLRVLIHEHILIHGDI
                     RKTTKLNIGGTEIEVETLVEDEAEAGAV"
     regulatory      2869..2878
                     /regulatory_class="other"
                     /note="vertebrate consensus sequence for strong initiation
                     of translation (Kozak, 1987)"
     protein_bind    complement(2883..2916)
                     /label=lox2272
                     /bound_moiety="Cre recombinase"
                     /note="Cre-mediated recombination occurs in the 8-bp core
                     sequence (GGATACTT). lox2272 sites are compatible with each
                     other, but incompatible with loxP or loxN sites (Lee and
                     Saito, 1988)."
     protein_bind    complement(2967..3000)
                     /label=loxP
                     /bound_moiety="Cre recombinase"
                     /note="Cre-mediated recombination occurs in the 8-bp core
                     sequence (GCATACAT)."
     misc_feature    3025..3613
                     /label=WPRE
                     /note="woodchuck hepatitis virus posttranscriptional
                     regulatory element"
     primer_bind     complement(3078..3098)
                     /label=WPRE-R
                     /note="WPRE, reverse primer"
     CDS             complement(3496..3507)
                     /codon_start=1
                     /product="Factor Xa recognition and cleavage site"
                     /label=Factor Xa site
                     /translation="IEGR"
     polyA_signal    3645..4121
                     /label=hGH poly(A) signal
                     /note="human growth hormone polyadenylation signal"
     primer_bind     complement(3844..3863)
                     /label=hGH-PA-R
                     /note="Human growth hormone terminator, reverse primer"
     repeat_region   4161..4301
                     /label=AAV2 ITR
                     /note="inverted terminal repeat of adeno-associated virus
                     serotype 2"
     repeat_region   4161..4290
                     /label=AAV2 ITR
     rep_origin      4376..4831
                     /direction=RIGHT
                     /label=f1 ori
                     /note="f1 bacteriophage origin of replication; arrow
                     indicates direction of (+) strand synthesis"
     primer_bind     complement(4463..4482)
                     /label=F1ori-R
                     /note="F1 origin, reverse primer"
     primer_bind     4673..4694
                     /label=F1ori-F
                     /note="F1 origin, forward primer"
     primer_bind     complement(4848..4867)
                     /label=pRS-marker
                     /note="pRS vectors, use to sequence yeast selectable
                     marker"
     primer_bind     4967..4989
                     /label=pGEX 3'
                     /note="pGEX vectors, reverse primer"
     primer_bind     complement(5027..5045)
                     /label=pBRforEco
                     /note="pBR322 vectors, upsteam of EcoRI site, forward
                     primer"
     promoter        5113..5217
                     /gene="bla"
                     /label=AmpR promoter
     CDS             5218..6078
                     /codon_start=1
                     /gene="bla"
                     /product="beta-lactamase"
                     /label=AmpR
                     /note="confers resistance to ampicillin, carbenicillin, and
                     related antibiotics"
                     /translation="MSIQHFRVALIPFFAAFCLPVFAHPETLVKVKDAEDQLGARVGYI
                     ELDLNSGKILESFRPEERFPMMSTFKVLLCGAVLSRIDAGQEQLGRRIHYSQNDLVEYS
                     PVTEKHLTDGMTVRELCSAAITMSDNTAANLLLTTIGGPKELTAFLHNMGDHVTRLDRW
                     EPELNEAIPNDERDTTMPVAMATTLRKLLTGELLTLASRQQLIDWMEADKVAGPLLRSA
                     LPAGWFIADKSGAGERGSRGIIAALGPDGKPSRIVVIYTTGSQATMDERNRQIAEIGAS
                     LIKHW"
     primer_bind     complement(5436..5455)
                     /label=Amp-R
                     /note="Ampicillin resistance gene, reverse primer"
     rep_origin      6249..6837
                     /direction=RIGHT
                     /label=ori
                     /note="high-copy-number ColE1/pMB1/pBR322/pUC origin of
                     replication"
     primer_bind     6738..6757
                     /label=pBR322ori-F
                     /note="pBR322 origin, forward primer"
ORIGIN
        1 tcctgcaggc agctgcgcgc tcgctcgctc actgaggccg cccgggcaaa gcccgggcgt
       61 cgggcgacct ttggtcgccc ggcctcagtg agcgagcgag cgcgcagaga gggagtggcc
      121 aactccatca ctaggggttc ctgcggccgc acgcgtgtgt ctagactgca gagggccctg
      181 cgtatgagtg caagtgggtt ttaggaccag gatgaggcgg ggtgggggtg cctacctgac
      241 gaccgacccc gacccactgg acaagcaccc aacccccatt ccccaaattg cgcatcccct
      301 atcagagagg gggaggggaa acaggatgcg gcgaggcgcg tgcgcactgc cagcttcagc
      361 accgcggaca gtgccttcgc ccccgcctgg cggcgcgcgc caccgccgcc tcagcactga
      421 aggcgcgctg acgtcactcg ccggtccccc gcaaactccc cttcccggcc accttggtcg
      481 cgtccgcgcc gccgccggcc cagccggacc gcaccacgcg aggcgcgaga taggggggca
      541 cgggcgcgac catctgcgct gcggcgccgg cgactcagcg ctgcctcagt ctgcggtggg
      601 cagcggagga gtcgtgtcgt gcctgagagc gcagtcgaga aggtaccgga tcctctagag
      661 tcgactccgg aataacttcg tataggatac tttatacgaa gttatgcaga atggtagctg
      721 gattgtagct gctattagca atatgaaacc tcttaataac ttcgtatagc atacattata
      781 cgaagttatg gcgcgccacc atggctcgcc tactgtgctt cgtgctcttg tgcgggatcg
      841 cggatttcac cagtggtttg agcatcacta cacccgaaca gaggatcgaa aaagccaaag
      901 gggaaactgc gtatctacca tgcaagttta ctctcagtcc cgaagaccag ggaccactgg
      961 acattgaatg gctgatatcc ccgtctgata accagatagt ggatcaagtg atcattttgt
     1021 attctggaga caaaatttat gataactact atccggatct gaaaggacgg gtacatttta
     1081 cgagtaacga tgtcaagtct ggcgacgcat ctataaatgt gaccaacctg cagctgtcgg
     1141 acattggcac ttaccagtgc aaagtgaaga aagcccctgg ggttgcaaat aagaaattcc
     1201 tgctgaccgt tcttgttaag ccttcaggta caagatgctt cgtggatgga tcggaagaga
     1261 ttggaaatga cttcaagcta aaatgtgaac ccaaggaagg ctcccttcca ctacagtttg
     1321 aatggcagaa actgtcggac tcccagacaa tgcctacgcc atggctggca gaaatgacgt
     1381 caccagttat atctgtgaag aacgccagtt ctgagtattc tgggacatac agctgcacgg
     1441 ttcaaaacag agtgggctct gaccagtgta tgctgcgact agacgttgtc ccaccctcca
     1501 accgagccgg aacgatcgcg ggcgccgtca tagggacgct gctggccctt gtgctcatcg
     1561 gggccatcct cttctgctgt cacaggaaac gcagagaaga gaagtacgag aaggaagttc
     1621 atcatgatat cagggaagat gtgcctcctc caaagagtcg gacatccact gccaggagct
     1681 atattggcag caaccattcc tccctgggat ccatgtcccc ctctaacatg gaggggtatt
     1741 ccaagacgca gtataaccaa gtccccagtg aagactttga acgtgcgcct cagagcccga
     1801 ctctggcacc cgctaagttc aagtacgctt acaagaccga tggcattaca gtggtagagc
     1861 agaagctgat cagcgaggag gacctgtaat taattaatta ggcgtagtcg ggcacgtcgt
     1921 aggggtacat ggtggcggcc gctggcacgg ctccggcctc ggcttcgtct tcgacgagag
     1981 tctcgacctc gatctccgtt ccgccgatgt tcagtttggt ggttttgcgg atatctccgt
     2041 gaatcaatat gtgctcgtgg atcaggacgc gcaggtagtg tcccaacaac ccccaacaat
     2101 ttttactcat cagatcaata atcgtgtgac ctacggtgga gccatagacg ctcaggacgc
     2161 caaaaccttc gggccccaaa atgaagagaa ttgggaacat accccagctc acgaaaaaca
     2221 gccatgccat gccggtcacg acctggcggc accgaccctt tggcacagta tgataaccct
     2281 cgatatatgc tttggcggcg tgaaaaaatg tgttcgcgcc atagcacaat ccaagacaaa
     2341 agaagatgac tttaacatag ccggttgcca tggcgctggt agccccccac acgatagtcc
     2401 cgatgtctga gacaaggagt cccatggttc tcctgctgta gtcgttgctc aggccggtga
     2461 ggttgctcag gcggataagg atgacaggac aagtgagcag ccaggttgca tagcgcagcc
     2521 actgcacccg gtgtcctgtg gcaaggtaga gcatagaggg attcttaaac tcaaaaaaga
     2581 actcgagaat caccttaacc atttcaatgg cgcacacata gatctcctcc cagccgcatg
     2641 tagatttcca ggtttggtag gcatagaaca tcagcagcaa aatgctgaat cctgctgcaa
     2701 gccactgcag gacatttgac gcggtctgag cgccgttcgt gccgcgagat tcaatccatc
     2761 cggcacagta acattgatcc tcagggacca ggacggaccc gttcaccacc acaggattag
     2821 taacgaacaa aagttcgcgt ccgacggcag acaaagcgcc gccatagtcc atggtggcta
     2881 gcataacttc gtataaagta tcctatacga agttatttgc cttaacccag aaattatcac
     2941 tgttattctt tagaatggtg caaagaataa cttcgtataa tgtatgctat acgaagttat
     3001 gaattcgata tcaagcttat cgataatcaa cctctggatt acaaaatttg tgaaagattg
     3061 actggtattc ttaactatgt tgctcctttt acgctatgtg gatacgctgc tttaatgcct
     3121 ttgtatcatg ctattgcttc ccgtatggct ttcattttct cctccttgta taaatcctgg
     3181 ttgctgtctc tttatgagga gttgtggccc gttgtcaggc aacgtggcgt ggtgtgcact
     3241 gtgtttgctg acgcaacccc cactggttgg ggcattgcca ccacctgtca gctcctttcc
     3301 gggactttcg ctttccccct ccctattgcc acggcggaac tcatcgccgc ctgccttgcc
     3361 cgctgctgga caggggctcg gctgttgggc actgacaatt ccgtggtgtt gtcggggaaa
     3421 tcatcgtcct ttccttggct gctcgcctat gttgccacct ggattctgcg cgggacgtcc
     3481 ttctgctacg tcccttcggc cctcaatcca gcggaccttc cttcccgcgg cctgctgccg
     3541 gctctgcggc ctcttccgcg tcttcgcctt cgccctcaga cgagtcggat ctccctttgg
     3601 gccgcctccc cgcatcgata ccgagcgctg ctcgagagat ctacgggtgg catccctgtg
     3661 acccctcccc agtgcctctc ctggccctgg aagttgccac tccagtgccc accagccttg
     3721 tcctaataaa attaagttgc atcattttgt ctgactaggt gtccttctat aatattatgg
     3781 ggtggagggg ggtggtatgg agcaaggggc aagttgggaa gacaacctgt agggcctgcg
     3841 gggtctattg ggaaccaagc tggagtgcag tggcacaatc ttggctcact gcaatctccg
     3901 cctcctgggt tcaagcgatt ctcctgcctc agcctcccga gttgttggga ttccaggcat
     3961 gcatgaccag gctcagctaa tttttgtttt tttggtagag acggggtttc accatattgg
     4021 ccaggctggt ctccaactcc taatctcagg tgatctaccc accttggcct cccaaattgc
     4081 tgggattaca ggcgtgaacc actgctccct tccctgtcct tctgattttg taggtaacca
     4141 cgtgcggacc gagcggccgc aggaacccct agtgatggag ttggccactc cctctctgcg
     4201 cgctcgctcg ctcactgagg ccgggcgacc aaaggtcgcc cgacgcccgg gctttgcccg
     4261 ggcggcctca gtgagcgagc gagcgcgcag ctgcctgcag gggcgcctga tgcggtattt
     4321 tctccttacg catctgtgcg gtatttcaca ccgcatannn nnnnnnnnnn nnnnnnnnnn
     4381 nnnnnnnnnn nnnnnnnnnn nnnnnnnnnn nnnnnnnnnn nnnnnnnnnn nnnnnnnnnn
     4441 nnnnnnnnnn nnnnnnnnnn nnnnnnnnnn nnnnnnnnnn nnnnnnnnnn nnnnnnnnnc
     4501 nnnnnnnnnn nnnnnnnnnn nnnnnnnnnn nnnnnnnnnn nnnnnnnnnn nnnnnnnnnn
     4561 nnnnnnnnnn nnnnnnnnnn nnnnnnnnnn nnnnnnnnnn nnnnnnnnnn nnnnnnnnnn
     4621 nnnnnnnnnn nnnnnnnnnn ncctttgacg ttggagtcca cgttctttaa tagtggactc
     4681 ttgttccaaa ctggaacaac actcaaccct atctcgggct attcttttga tttataaggg
     4741 attttgccga tttcggccta ttggttaaaa aatgagctga tttaacaaaa atttaacgcg
     4801 aattttaaca aaatattaac gtttacaatt ttatggtgca ctctcagtac aatctgctct
     4861 gatgccgcat agttaagcca gccccgacac ccgccaacac ccgctgacgc gccctgacgg
     4921 gcttgtctgc tcccggcatc cgcttacaga caagctgtga ccgtctccgg gagctgcatg
     4981 tgtcagaggt tttcaccgtc atcaccgaaa cgcgcgagac gaaagggcct cgtgatacgc
     5041 ctatttttat aggttaatgt catgataata atggtttctt agacgtcagg tggcactttt
     5101 cggggaaatg tgcgcggaac ccctatttgt ttatttttct aaatacattc aaatatgtat
     5161 ccgctcatga gacaataacc ctgataaatg cttcaataat attgaaaaag gaagagtatg
     5221 agtattcaac atttccgtgt cgcccttatt cccttttttg cggcattttg ccttcctgtt
     5281 tttgctcacc cagaaacgct ggtgaaagta aaagatgctg aagatcagtt gggtgcacga
     5341 gtgggttaca tcgaactgga tctcaacagc ggtaagatcc ttgagagttt tcgccccgaa
     5401 gaacgttttc caatgatgag cacttttaaa gttctgctat gtggcgcggt attatcccgt
     5461 attgacgccg ggcaagagca actcggtcgc cgcatacact attctcagaa tgacttggtt
     5521 gagtactcac cagtcacaga aaagcatctt acggatggca tgacagtaag agaattatgc
     5581 agtgctgcca taaccatgag tgataacact gcggccaact tacttctgac aacgatcgga
     5641 ggaccgaagg agctaaccgc ttttttgcac aacatggggg atcatgtaac tcgccttgat
     5701 cgttgggaac cggagctgaa tgaagccata ccaaacgacg agcgtgacac cacgatgcct
     5761 gtagcaatgg caacaacgtt gcgcaaacta ttaactggcg aactacttac tctagcttcc
     5821 cggcaacaat taatagactg gatggaggcg gataaagttg caggaccact tctgcgctcg
     5881 gcccttccgg ctggctggtt tattgctgat aaatctggag ccggtgagcg tgggtctcgc
     5941 ggtatcattg cagcactggg gccagatggt aagccctccc gtatcgtagt tatctacacg
     6001 acggggagtc aggcaactat ggatgaacga aatagacaga tcgctgagat aggtgcctca
     6061 ctgattaagc attggtaact gtcagaccaa gtttactcat atatacttta gattgattta
     6121 aaacttcatt tttaatttaa aaggatctag gtgaagatcc tttttgataa tctcatgacc
     6181 aaaatccctt aacgtgagtt ttcgttccac tgagcgtcag accccgtaga aaagatcaaa
     6241 ggatcttctt gagatccttt ttttctgcgc gtaatctgct gcttgcaaac aaaaaaacca
     6301 ccgctaccag cggtggtttg tttgccggat caagagctac caactctttt tccgaaggta
     6361 actggcttca gcagagcgca gataccaaat actgtccttc tagtgtagcc gtagttaggc
     6421 caccacttca agaactctgt agcaccgcct acatacctcg ctctgctaat cctgttacca
     6481 gtggctgctg ccagtggcga taagtcgtgt cttaccgggt tggactcaag acgatagtta
     6541 ccggataagg cgcagcggtc gggctgaacg gggggttcgt gcacacagcc cagcttggag
     6601 cgaacgacct acaccgaact gagataccta cagcgtgagc tatgagaaag cgccacgctt
     6661 cccgaaggga gaaaggcgga caggtatccg gtaagcggca gggtcggaac aggagagcgc
     6721 acgagggagc ttccaggggg aaacgcctgg tatctttata gtcctgtcgg gtttcgccac
     6781 ctctgacttg agcgtcgatt tttgtgatgc tcgtcagggg ggcggagcct atggaaaaac
     6841 gccagcaacg cggccttttt acggttcctg gccttttgct ggccttttgc tcacatg
//
