Features (pLannotate 1.2.2; 23 found; start..end, strand, type, name):
     12..39      +  repeat_region  AAV2 ITR (fragment): inverted terminal repeat of adeno-associated virus serotype 2 inverted
     68..95      +  repeat_region  AAV2 ITR (fragment): inverted terminal repeat of adeno-associated virus serotype 2 inverted
    175..622     +  promoter       hSyn promoter: human synapsin I promoter; confers neuron-specific expression (Kügler et al., 2003)
    636..653     +  misc_feature   MCS (fragment): pUC18/19 multiple cloning site
    660..693     +  protein_bind   lox2272: Cre-mediated recombination occurs in the 8-bp core sequence (GGATACTT). lox2272 sites are compatible with each other, but incompatible with loxP or loxN sites (Lee and Saito, 1988). Cre recombinase
    694..743     -  intron         β-globin intron (fragment): internally truncated intron from human β-globin
    744..777     +  protein_bind   loxP: Cre-mediated recombination occurs in the 8-bp core sequence (GCATACAT). Cre recombinase
    789..1805    +  CDS            Cxadr (fragment): CXAR_MOUSE - Also known as Car. Experimental evidence at protein level: Swiss-Prot protein existence level 1. Component of the epithelial apical junction complex that may function as a homophilic cell adhesion molecule and is essential for tight junction integrity. Also involved in transepithelial migration of leukocytes through adhesive interactions with JAML a transmembrane protein of the plasma membrane of leukocytes. The interaction between both receptors also mediates the activation of gamma-delta T-cells, a subpopulation of T-cells residing in epithelia and involved in tissue homeostasis
   1934..2860    -  CDS            ChR2(H134R): H134R mutant of an N-terminal fragment of channelrhodopsin-2 from the alga Chlamydomonas reinhardtii (Nagel et al., 2005) blue light-activated cation channel
   2871..2904    -  protein_bind   lox2272: Cre-mediated recombination occurs in the 8-bp core sequence (GGATACTT). lox2272 sites are compatible with each other, but incompatible with loxP or loxN sites (Lee and Saito, 1988). Cre recombinase
   2905..2954    -  intron         β-globin intron (fragment): internally truncated intron from human β-globin
   2955..2988    -  protein_bind   loxP: Cre-mediated recombination occurs in the 8-bp core sequence (GCATACAT). Cre recombinase
   2989..3013    +  misc_feature   MCS (fragment): pBluescript multiple cloning site
   3013..3601    +  misc_feature   WPRE: woodchuck hepatitis virus posttranscriptional regulatory element
   3633..4109    +  polyA_signal   hGH poly(A) signal: human growth hormone polyadenylation signal
   4149..4289    +  repeat_region  AAV2 ITR: inverted terminal repeat of adeno-associated virus serotype 2 inverted
   4294..4345    -  misc_feature   bom (fragment): basis of mobility region from pBR322
   4364..4819    +  rep_origin     f1 ori (sequence partly withheld): f1 bacteriophage origin of replication; arrow indicates direction of (+) strand synthesis
   4820..4869    -  misc_feature   bom (fragment): basis of mobility region from pBR322
   4971..5006    -  CDS            rop (fragment): Rop protein, which maintains plasmids at low copy number; rop
   5101..5205    +  promoter       AmpR promoter: bla
   5206..6066    +  CDS            AmpR: β-lactamase; bla; confers resistance to ampicillin, carbenicillin, and related antibiotics
   6237..6825    +  rep_origin     ori: high-copy-number ColE1/pMB1/pBR322/pUC origin of replication
>Addgene plasmid #111387 | pAAV-hSyn-DIO {mCAR}off-{ChETA}on-WPRE | addgene full sequence | sequence record 212375 | Addgene NGS Result
CCTGCAGGCAGCTGCGCGCTCGCTCGCTCACTGAGGCCGCCCGGGCGTCGGGCGACCTTTGGTCGCCCGG
CCTCAGTGAGCGAGCGAGCGCGCAGAGAGGGAGTGGCCAACTCCATCACTAGGGGTTCCTGCGGCCGCAC
GCGTGTGTCTAGACTGCAGAGGGCCCTGCGTATGAGTGCAAGTGGGTTTTAGGACCAGGATGAGGCGGGG
TGGGGGTGCCTACCTGACGACCGACCCCGACCCACTGGACAAGCACCCAACCCCCATTCCCCAAATTGCG
CATCCCCTATCAGAGAGGGGGAGGGGAAACAGGATGCGGCGAGGCGCGTGCGCACTGCCAGCTTCAGCAC
CGCGGACAGTGCCTTCGCCCCCGCCTGGCGGCGCGCGCCACCGCCGCCTCAGCACTGAAGGCGCGCTGAC
GTCACTCGCCGGTCCCCCGCAAACTCCCCTTCCCGGCCACCTTGGTCGCGTCCGCGCCGCCGCCGGCCCA
GCCGGACCGCACCACGCGAGGCGCGAGATAGGGGGGCACGGGCGCGACCATCTGCGCTGCGGCGCCGGCG
ACTCAGCGCTGCCTCAGTCTGCGGTGGGCAGCGGAGGAGTCGTGTCGTGCCTGAGAGCGCAGTCGAGAAG
GTACCGGATCCTCTAGAGTCGACTCCGGAATAACTTCGTATAGGATACTTTATACGAAGTTATGCAGAAT
GGTAGCTGGATTGTAGCTGCTATTAGCAATATGAAACCTCTTAATAACTTCGTATAGCATACATTATACG
AAGTTATGGCGCGCCACCATGGCTCGCCTACTGTGCTTCGTGCTCTTGTGCGGGATCGCGGATTTCACCA
GTGGTTTGAGCATCACTACACCCGAACAGAGGATCGAAAAAGCCAAAGGGGAAACTGCGTATCTACCATG
CAAGTTTACTCTCAGTCCCGAAGACCAGGGACCACTGGACATTGAATGGCTGATATCCCCGTCTGATAAC
CAGATAGTGGATCAAGTGATCATTTTGTATTCTGGAGACAAAATTTATGATAACTACTATCCGGATCTGA
AAGGACGGGTACATTTTACGAGTAACGATGTCAAGTCTGGCGACGCATCTATAAATGTGACCAACCTGCA
GCTGTCGGACATTGGCACTTACCAGTGCAAAGTGAAGAAAGCCCCTGGGGTTGCAAATAAGAAATTCCTG
CTGACCGTTCTTGTTAAGCCTTCAGGTACAAGATGCTTCGTGGATGGATCGGAAGAGATTGGAAATGACT
TCAAGCTAAAATGTGAACCCAAGGAAGGCTCCCTTCCACTACAGTTTGAATGGCAGAAACTGTCGGACTC
CCAGACAATGCCTACGCCATGGCTGGCAGAAATGACGTCACCAGTTATATCTGTGAAGAACGCCAGTTCT
GAGTATTCTGGGACATACAGCTGCACGGTTCAAAACAGAGTGGGCTCTGACCAGTGTATGCTGCGACTAG
ACGTTGTCCCACCCTCCAACCGAGCCGGAACGATCGCGGGCGCCGTCATAGGGACGCTGCTGGCCCTTGT
GCTCATCGGGGCCATCCTCTTCTGCTGTCACAGGAAACGCAGAGAAGAGAAGTACGAGAAGGAAGTTCAT
CATGATATCAGGGAAGATGTGCCTCCTCCAAAGAGTCGGACATCCACTGCCAGGAGCTATATTGGCAGCA
ACCATTCCTCCCTGGGATCCATGTCCCCCTCTAACATGGAGGGGTATTCCAAGACGCAGTATAACCAAGT
CCCCAGTGAAGACTTTGAACGTGCGCCTCAGAGCCCGACTCTGGCACCCGCTAAGTTCAAGTACGCTTAC
AAGACCGATGGCATTACAGTGGTAGAGCAGAAGCTGATCAGCGAGGAGGACCTGTAATTAATTAATTAGG
CGTAGTCGGGCACGTCGTAGGGGTACATGGTGGCGGCCGCTGGCACGGCTCCGGCCTCGGCTTCGTCTTC
GACGAGAGTCTCGACCTCGATCTCCGTTCCGCCGATGTTCAGTTTGGTGGTTTTGCGGATATCTCCGTGA
ATCAATATGTGCTCGTGGATCAGGACGCGCAGGTAGTGTCCCAACAACCCCCAACAATTTTTACTCATCA
GATCAATAATCGTGTGACCTACGGTGGAGCCATAGACGCTCAGGACGCCAAAACCTTCGGGCCCCAAAAT
GAAGAGAATTGGGAACATACCCCAGCTCACGAAAAACAGCCATGCCATGCCGGTCACGACCTGGCGGCAC
CGACCCTTTGGCACAGTATGATAACCCTCGATATATGCTTTGGCGGCGTGAAAAAATGTGTTCGCGCCAT
AGCACAATCCAAGACAAAAGAAGATGACTTTAACATAGCCGGTTGCCATGGCGCTGGTAGCCCCCCACAC
GATAGTCCCGATGTCTGAGACAAGGAGTCCCATGGTTCTCCTGCTGTAGTCGTTGCTCAGGCCGGTGAGG
TTGCTCAGGCGGATAAGGATGACAGGACAAGTGAGCAGCCAGGTTGCATAGCGCAGCCACTGCACCCGGT
GTCCTGTGGCAAGGTAGAGCATAGAGGGATTCTTAAACTCAAAAAAGAACTCGAGAATCACCTTAACCAT
TTCAATGGCGCACACATAGATCTCCTCCCAGCCGCATGTAGATTTCCAGGTTTGGTAGGCATAGAACATC
AGCAGCAAAATGCTGAATCCTGCTGCAAGCCACTGCAGGACATTTGACGCGGTCTGAGCGCCGTTCGTGC
CGCGAGATTCAATCCATCCGGCACAGTAACATTGATCCTCAGGGACCAGGACGGACCCGTTCACCACCAC
AGGATTAGTAACGAACAAAAGTTCGCGTCCGACGGCAGACAAAGCGCCGCCATAGTCCATGGTGGCTAGC
ATAACTTCGTATAAAGTATCCTATACGAAGTTATTTGCCTTAACCCAGAAATTATCACTGTTATTCTTTA
GAATGGTGCAAAGAATAACTTCGTATAATGTATGCTATACGAAGTTATGAATTCGATATCAAGCTTATCG
ATAATCAACCTCTGGATTACAAAATTTGTGAAAGATTGACTGGTATTCTTAACTATGTTGCTCCTTTTAC
GCTATGTGGATACGCTGCTTTAATGCCTTTGTATCATGCTATTGCTTCCCGTATGGCTTTCATTTTCTCC
TCCTTGTATAAATCCTGGTTGCTGTCTCTTTATGAGGAGTTGTGGCCCGTTGTCAGGCAACGTGGCGTGG
TGTGCACTGTGTTTGCTGACGCAACCCCCACTGGTTGGGGCATTGCCACCACCTGTCAGCTCCTTTCCGG
GACTTTCGCTTTCCCCCTCCCTATTGCCACGGCGGAACTCATCGCCGCCTGCCTTGCCCGCTGCTGGACA
GGGGCTCGGCTGTTGGGCACTGACAATTCCGTGGTGTTGTCGGGGAAATCATCGTCCTTTCCTTGGCTGC
TCGCCTATGTTGCCACCTGGATTCTGCGCGGGACGTCCTTCTGCTACGTCCCTTCGGCCCTCAATCCAGC
GGACCTTCCTTCCCGCGGCCTGCTGCCGGCTCTGCGGCCTCTTCCGCGTCTTCGCCTTCGCCCTCAGACG
AGTCGGATCTCCCTTTGGGCCGCCTCCCCGCATCGATACCGAGCGCTGCTCGAGAGATCTACGGGTGGCA
TCCCTGTGACCCCTCCCCAGTGCCTCTCCTGGCCCTGGAAGTTGCCACTCCAGTGCCCACCAGCCTTGTC
CTAATAAAATTAAGTTGCATCATTTTGTCTGACTAGGTGTCCTTCTATAATATTATGGGGTGGAGGGGGG
TGGTATGGAGCAAGGGGCAAGTTGGGAAGACAACCTGTAGGGCCTGCGGGGTCTATTGGGAACCAAGCTG
GAGTGCAGTGGCACAATCTTGGCTCACTGCAATCTCCGCCTCCTGGGTTCAAGCGATTCTCCTGCCTCAG
CCTCCCGAGTTGTTGGGATTCCAGGCATGCATGACCAGGCTCAGCTAATTTTTGTTTTTTTGGTAGAGAC
GGGGTTTCACCATATTGGCCAGGCTGGTCTCCAACTCCTAATCTCAGGTGATCTACCCACCTTGGCCTCC
CAAATTGCTGGGATTACAGGCGTGAACCACTGCTCCCTTCCCTGTCCTTCTGATTTTGTAGGTAACCACG
TGCGGACCGAGCGGCCGCAGGAACCCCTAGTGATGGAGTTGGCCACTCCCTCTCTGCGCGCTCGCTCGCT
CACTGAGGCCGGGCGACCAAAGGTCGCCCGACGCCCGGGCTTTGCCCGGGCGGCCTCAGTGAGCGAGCGA
GCGCGCAGCTGCCTGCAGGGGCGCCTGATGCGGTATTTTCTCCTTACGCATCTGTGCGGTATTTCACACC
GCATA
[95 nt withheld, positions 4346-4440]
T
[46 nt withheld, positions 4442-4487]
C
[141 nt withheld, positions 4489-4629]
CCTTTGACGTTGGAGTCCACGTTCTTTAATAGTGGACTCTTGTTCCAAACTGGAACAACACTCAACTCTA
TCTCGGGCTATTCTTTTGATTTATAAGGGATTTTGCCGATTTCGGTCTATTGGTTAAAAAATGAGCTGAT
TTAACAAAAATTTAACGCGAATTTTAACAAAATATTAACGTTTACAATTTTATGGTGCACTCTCAGTACA
ATCTGCTCTGATGCCGCATAGTTAAGCCAGCCCCGACACCCGCCAACACCCGCTGACGCGCCCTGACGGG
CTTGTCTGCTCCCGGCATCCGCTTACAGACAAGCTGTGACCGTCTCCGGGAGCTGCATGTGTCAGAGGTT
TTCACCGTCATCACCGAAACGCGCGAGACGAAAGGGCCTCGTGATACGCCTATTTTTATAGGTTAATGTC
ATGATAATAATGGTTTCTTAGACGTCAGGTGGCACTTTTCGGGGAAATGTGCGCGGAACCCCTATTTGTT
TATTTTTCTAAATACATTCAAATATGTATCCGCTCATGAGACAATAACCCTGATAAATGCTTCAATAATA
TTGAAAAAGGAAGAGTATGAGTATTCAACATTTCCGTGTCGCCCTTATTCCCTTTTTTGCGGCATTTTGC
CTTCCTGTTTTTGCTCACCCAGAAACGCTGGTGAAAGTAAAAGATGCTGAAGATCAGTTGGGTGCACGAG
TGGGTTACATCGAACTGGATCTCAACAGCGGTAAGATCCTTGAGAGTTTTCGCCCCGAAGAACGTTTTCC
AATGATGAGCACTTTTAAAGTTCTGCTATGTGGCGCGGTATTATCCCGTATTGACGCCGGGCAAGAGCAA
CTCGGTCGCCGCATACACTATTCTCAGAATGACTTGGTTGAGTACTCACCAGTCACAGAAAAGCATCTTA
CGGATGGCATGACAGTAAGAGAATTATGCAGTGCTGCCATAACCATGAGTGATAACACTGCGGCCAACTT
ACTTCTGACAACGATCGGAGGACCGAAGGAGCTAACCGCTTTTTTGCACAACATGGGGGATCATGTAACT
CGCCTTGATCGTTGGGAACCGGAGCTGAATGAAGCCATACCAAACGACGAGCGTGACACCACGATGCCTG
TAGCAATGGCAACAACGTTGCGCAAACTATTAACTGGCGAACTACTTACTCTAGCTTCCCGGCAACAATT
AATAGACTGGATGGAGGCGGATAAAGTTGCAGGACCACTTCTGCGCTCGGCCCTTCCGGCTGGCTGGTTT
ATTGCTGATAAATCTGGAGCCGGTGAGCGTGGGTCTCGCGGTATCATTGCAGCACTGGGGCCAGATGGTA
AGCCCTCCCGTATCGTAGTTATCTACACGACGGGGAGTCAGGCAACTATGGATGAACGAAATAGACAGAT
CGCTGAGATAGGTGCCTCACTGATTAAGCATTGGTAACTGTCAGACCAAGTTTACTCATATATACTTTAG
ATTGATTTAAAACTTCATTTTTAATTTAAAAGGATCTAGGTGAAGATCCTTTTTGATAATCTCATGACCA
AAATCCCTTAACGTGAGTTTTCGTTCCACTGAGCGTCAGACCCCGTAGAAAAGATCAAAGGATCTTCTTG
AGATCCTTTTTTTCTGCGCGTAATCTGCTGCTTGCAAACAAAAAAACCACCGCTACCAGCGGTGGTTTGT
TTGCCGGATCAAGAGCTACCAACTCTTTTTCCGAAGGTAACTGGCTTCAGCAGAGCGCAGATACCAAATA
CTGTTCTTCTAGTGTAGCCGTAGTTAGGCCACCACTTCAAGAACTCTGTAGCACCGCCTACATACCTCGC
TCTGCTAATCCTGTTACCAGTGGCTGCTGCCAGTGGCGATAAGTCGTGTCTTACCGGGTTGGACTCAAGA
CGATAGTTACCGGATAAGGCGCAGCGGTCGGGCTGAACGGGGGGTTCGTGCACACAGCCCAGCTTGGAGC
GAACGACCTACACCGAACTGAGATACCTACAGCGTGAGCTATGAGAAAGCGCCACGCTTCCCGAAGGGAG
AAAGGCGGACAGGTATCCGGTAAGCGGCAGGGTCGGAACAGGAGAGCGCACGAGGGAGCTTCCAGGGGGA
AACGCCTGGTATCTTTATAGTCCTGTCGGGTTTCGCCACCTCTGACTTGAGCGTCGATTTTTGTGATGCT
CGTCAGGGGGGCGGAGCCTATGGAAAAACGCCAGCAACGCGGCCTTTTTACGGTTCCTGGCCTTTTGCTG
GCCTTTTGCTCACATGT
